>Addgene plasmid #124658 | Myo1E-pEGFP | addgene full sequence | sequence record 242759 | Addgene NGS Result
TTGAGATCCTTTTTTTCTGCGCGTAATCTGCTGCTTGCAAACAAAAAAACCACCGCTACCAGCGGTGGTT
TGTTTGCCGGATCAAGAGCTACCAACTCTTTTTCCGAAGGTAACTGGCTTCAGCAGAGCGCAGATACCAA
ATACTGTTCTTCTAGTGTAGCCGTAGTTAGGCCACCACTTCAAGAACTCTGTAGCACCGCCTACATACCT
CGCTCTGCTAATCCTGTTACCAGTGGCTGCTGCCAGTGGCGATAAGTCGTGTCTTACCGGGTTGGACTCA
AGACGATAGTTACCGGATAAGGCGCAGCGGTCGGGCTGAACGGGGGGTTCGTGCACACAGCCCAGCTTGG
AGCGAACGACCTACACCGAACTGAGATACCTACAGCGTGAGCTATGAGAAAGCGCCACGCTTCCCGAAGG
GAGAAAGGCGGACAGGTATCCGGTAAGCGGCAGGGTCGGAACAGGAGAGCGCACGAGGGAGCTTCCAGGG
GGAAACGCCTGGTATCTTTATAGTCCTGTCGGGTTTCGCCACCTCTGACTTGAGCGTCGATTTTTGTGAT
GCTCGTCAGGGGGGCGGAGCCTATGGAAAAACGCCAGCAACGCGGCCTTTTTACGGTTCCTGGCCTTTTG
CTGGCCTTTTGCTCACATGTTCTTTCCTGCGTTATCCCCTGATTCTGTGGATAACCGTATTACCGCCATG
CATTAGTTATTAATAGTAATCAATTACGGGGTCATTAGTTCATAGCCCATATATGGAGTTCCGCGTTACA
TAACTTACGGTAAATGGCCCGCCTGGCTGACCGCCCAACGACCCCCGCCCATTGACGTCAATAATGACGT
ATGTTCCCATAGTAACGCCAATAGGGACTTTCCATTGACGTCAATGGGTGGAGTATTTACGGTAAACTGC
CCACTTGGCAGTACATCAAGTGTATCATATGCCAAGTACGCCCCCTATTGACGTCAATGACGGTAAATGG
CCCGCCTGGCATTATGCCCAGTACATGACCTTATGGGACTTTCCTACTTGGCAGTACATCTACGTATTAG
TCATCGCTATTACCATGGTGATGCGGTTTTGGCAGTACATCAATGGGCGTGGATAGCGGTTTGACTCACG
GGGATTTCCAAGTCTCCACCCCATTGACGTCAATGGGAGTTTGTTTTGGCACCAAAATCAACGGGACTTT
CCAAAATGTCGTAACAACTCCGCCCCATTGACGCAAATGGGCGGTAGGCGTGTACGGTGGGAGGTCTATA
TAAGCAGAGCTGGTTTAGTGAACCGTCAGATCCGCTAGCGCTACCGGTCGCCACCATGGTGAGCAAGGGC
GAGGAGCTGTTCACCGGGGTGGTGCCCATCCTGGTCGAGCTGGACGGCGACGTAAACGGCCACAAGTTCA
GCGTGTCCGGCGAGGGCGAGGGCGATGCCACCTACGGCAAGCTGACCCTGAAGTTCATCTGCACCACCGG
CAAGCTGCCCGTGCCCTGGCCCACCCTCGTGACCACCCTGACCTACGGCGTGCAGTGCTTCAGCCGCTAC
CCCGACCACATGAAGCAGCACGACTTCTTCAAGTCCGCCATGCCCGAAGGCTACGTCCAGGAGCGCACCA
TCTTCTTCAAGGACGACGGCAACTACAAGACCCGCGCCGAGGTGAAGTTCGAGGGCGACACCCTGGTGAA
CCGCATCGAGCTGAAGGGCATCGACTTCAAGGAGGACGGCAACATCCTGGGGCACAAGCTGGAGTACAAC
TACAACAGCCACAACGTCTATATCATGGCCGACAAGCAGAAGAACGGCATCAAGGTGAACTTCAAGATCC
GCCACAACATCGAGGACGGCAGCGTGCAGCTCGCCGACCACTACCAGCAGAACACCCCCATCGGCGACGG
CCCCGTGCTGCTGCCCGACAACCACTACCTGAGCACCCAGTCCGCCCTGAGCAAAGACCCCAACGAGAAG
CGCGATCACATGGTCCTGCTGGAGTTCGTGACCGCCGCCGGGATCACTCTCGGCATGGACGAGCTGTACA
AGTCCGGACTCAGATCTCGAGCTGGACATGGTACAGGATCAACTGGTAGTGGAAGTAGTATGGGCAGCAA
AGGCGCCTACCGATACCATTGGCAGAGCCACAATGTCAAGCACAGTGGTGTGGACGACATGGTTCTACTG
TCCAAGATCACAGAGAGCTCCATTGTAGAGAACCTGAAGAAGAGATACATGGACGACTATATTTTTACAT
ATATAGGGTCTGTATTAATCTCTGTCAACCCATTCAAGCAAATGCCATATTTTGGAGAAAAAGAAATCGA
AATGTACCAAGGAGCGGCACAGTATGAGAACCCGCCTCATATCTATGCCCTTGCCGATAGTATGTACAGA
AACATGATCATCGACAGAGAGAACCAGTGTGTCATCATCAGCGGTGAAAGTGGTGCTGGAAAGACAGTGG
CTGCCAAGTACATTATGAGCTATGTCTCCAGAGTGTCTGGAGGAGGCCCCAAGGTCCAGCATGTGAAGGA
CATCATCCTTCAATCCAACCCGCTCCTGGAGGCCTTCGGAAACGCCAAGACAGTGCGCAACAACAACTCC
AGCCGATTTGGAAAATACTTTGAAATCCAGTTCAGTCCAGGTGGGGAACCAGATGGTGGCAAGATCTCCA
ACTTCCTTCTGGAAAAGTCCAGAGTGGTGATGCGGAACCCGGGGGAACGGAGCTTCCACATATTCTACCA
GCTCATTGAGGGTGCCTCTCCAGAGCAGAAGCAAAGCCTTGGCATCACCAGCATGGACTACTATTACTAC
CTGAGCCTCTCGGGGTCCTACAAGGTGGATGACATTGATGACAAGCGGGATTTCCAGGAAACCCTGCACG
CCATGAATGTGATTGGAATCTTCTCGGAAGAGCAGACTCTCGTGTTGCAGATTGTGGCTGGAATTCTCCA
CTTGGGAAACATCAGCTTCAAAGAAGTGGGCAACTATGCCGCCGTGGAGAGTGAAGAATTTTTGGCTTTT
CCTGCGTATCTGCTGGGTATAAACCAAGACCGGTTAAAAGAGAAGCTAACGAGCCGCCAGATGGACAGTA
AGTGGGGAGGAAAGTCAGAGTCCATCCATGTGACCCTCAACGTGGAGCAGGCCTGCTACACCAGGGACGC
GCTCGCCAAGGCCCTGCACGCACGAGTCTTTGATTTCTTGGTAGATTCTATCAATAAAGCCATGGAGAAG
GACCACGAGGAGTACAACATTGGAGTCCTGGACATCTATGGCTTTGAAATATTTCAGAAAAATGGCTTTG
AGCAGTTCTGCATCAATTTCGTTAACGAAAAATTACAGCAGATTTTTATTGAGCTGACGCTAAAAGCAGA
GCAGGAAGAATACGTTCAGGAGGGAATAAGATGGACACCCATTGAATATTTCAATAATAAAATCGTGTGT
GACCTCATAGAGAGCAAAGTCAACCCTCCTGGGATTATGAGCATCCTGGATGACGTGTGCGCCACCATGC
ATGCTGTGGGTGAGGGGGCTGACCAGACTCTGCTACAGAAGCTCCAGATGCAGATCGGGAGCCATGAGCA
CTTCAACAGCTGGAACCAAGGCTTCATCATTCACCACTACGCTGGGAAGGTTTCCTATGACATGGACGGC
TTCTGCGAAAGGAACCGGGATGTGCTTTTCATGGACCTGATTGAACTCATGCAGAGCAGTGAGCTGCCTT
TTATAAAGTCTTTATTTCCTGAAAACCTGCAAGCTGACAAGAAAGGGCGCCCAACGACCGCAGGAAGCAA
AATAAAGAAACAAGCCAACGACCTGGTGAGCACCCTGATGAAATGCACACCCCACTACATTCGCTGCATA
AAACCAAACGAAACCAAGAAGCCTAAAGACTGGGAGGAGAGCAGAGTGAAGCATCAAGTGGAGTACCTGG
GTCTCAAAGAAAACATCCGAGTGAGAAGAGCTGGTTATGCTTATCGGCGTGTCTTCCAGAAGTTTCTACA
GAGGTATGCCATTCTGACCAAAGCTACCTGGCCTGTGTGGAGAGGAGATGAGAAACAAGGTGTCCTCCAT
CTACTGCAGTCTGTCAACATGGACAGCGACCAGTTCCAGCTTGGGAGAAGTAAAGTGTTCATCAAAGCCC
CAGAGTCTCTGTTTCTTCTAGAAGAGATGAGAGAGAGAAAGTACGATGGGTACGCACGTGTGATACAGAA
AACATGGAGGAAGTTCGTGGCCCGCAAGAAATATGTTCAAATGAGAGAAGAAGCCTCAGACCTGCTGTTG
AACAAGAAGGAGAGGAGGAGAAACAGCATCAACCGAAACTTCATCGGGGACTACATCGGGATGGAGGAGC
GCCCGGAACTGCAGCAGTTTGTAGGCAAGAGGGAGAAGATTGACTTTGCTGACACAGTCACCAAGTACGA
CAGGAGGTTCAAGGGTGTCAAGCGAGACCTGCTGCTAACCCCCAAGTGCTTGTACTTAATTGGAAGGGAG
AAGGTGAAGCAAGGCCCAGACAAAGGTGTTGTGAAGGAAGTCCTGAAGCGGAGGATCGAGGTGGAAAGGA
TCCTGTCCGTGTCCCTCAGTACCATGCAGGATGACATCTTCATTCTCCACGAGCAAGAATATGACAGTTT
GCTGGAGTCCGTCTTTAAAACGGAGTTCCTGAGCCTCTTAGCAAAGCGATACGAGGAAAAAACCCAGAAG
CAACTACCTCTGAAATTCAGCAATACCCTTGAACTGAAGTTGAAAAAGGAGAACTGGGGTCCCTGGAGTG
CAGGGGGCTCCCGGCAAGTGCAGTTCCACCAAGGCTTTGGTGACCTGGCTATCCTCAAGCCCAGCAACAA
AGTGCTGCAGGTCAGCATCGGACCCGGGCTGCCCAAGAACTCCCGTCCTACCAGAAGAAACACCGTCACC
AGCAGAGGGTATCCAGGTGGAACTAAGAACAATTACCCGATGAGAGCTGCCCCTGCTCCCCCAGGATGCC
ATCAAAACGGAGTCATACGAAACCAGTTTGTGCCTCCTCCCCATGCCTTTGGAAACCAGAGGTCCAATCA
GAAAAGCCTGTACACCTCTATGGCCCGCCCACCCTTGCCAAGGCAACAGTCCACCGGCTCTGACCGATTG
TCTCAGACGCCAGAGAGCCTGGATTTCCTCAAGGTCCCGGACCAGGGTGTTGCTGGAGTCCGAAGACAAA
CGAGCAGCCGGCCTCCCCCAGCAGGGGGCAGACCAAAGCCTCAACCCAAGCCTAAGCCTCAGGTGCCACA
GTGCAAGGCCTTGTATGCCTATGATGCTCAGGACACGGACGAACTCAGCTTCAACGCCAACGATATTATT
GATATTATTAAAGAAGACCCTTCTGGCTGGTGGACGGGTAGACTACGAGGCAAGCAGGGCCTGTTTCCTA
ACAACTACGTCACCAAGATCTGAGTCGACGCGCGCAAGGGCGAATTCCACATTGGTCGCTGCAGCCCGGG
GGATCCACTAGTTCTAGAGCGGCCGCACCGCGGGCCCGGGATCCACCGGATCTAGATAACTGATCATAAT
CAGCCATACCACATTTGTAGAGGTTTTACTTGCTTTAAAAAACCTCCCACACCTCCCCCTGAACCTGAAA
CATAAAATGAATGCAATTGTTGTTGTTAACTTGTTTATTGCAGCTTATAATGGTTACAAATAAAGCAATA
GCATCACAAATTTCACAAATAAAGCATTTTTTTCACTGCATTCTAGTTGTGGTTTGTCCAAACTCATCAA
TGTATCTTAACGCGTAAATTGTAAGCGTTAATATTTTGTTAAAATTCGCGTTAAATTTTTGTTAAATCAG
CTCATTTTTTAACCAATAGGCCGAAATCGGCAAAATCCCTTATAAATCAAAAGAATAGACCGAGATAGGG
T
[37 nt withheld, positions 5882-5918]
AAAGAACGTGGACTCCAACGTCAAAGG
[49 nt withheld, positions 5946-5994]
T
[91 nt withheld, positions 5996-6086]
G
[124 nt withheld, positions 6088-6211]
CAGGTGGCACTTTTCGGGGAAATGTGCGCGGAACCCCTATTTGTTTATTTTTCTAAATACATTCAAATAT
GTATCCGCTCATGAGACAATAACCCTGATAAATGCTTCAATAATATTGAAAAAGGAAGAGTCCTGAGGCG
GAAAGAACCAGCTGTGGAATGTGTGTCAGTTAGGGTGTGGAAAGTCCCCAGGCTCCCCAGCAGGCAGAAG
TATGCAAAGCATGCATCTCAATTAGTCAGCAACCAGGTGTGGAAAGTCCCCAGGCTCCCCAGCAGGCAGA
AGTATGCAAAGCATGCATCTCAATTAGTCAGCAACCATAGTCCCGCCCCTAACTCCGCCCATCCCGCCCC
TAACTCCGCCCAGTTCCGCCCATTCTCCGCCCCATGGCTGACTAATTTTTTTTATTTATGCAGAGGCCGA
GGCCGCCTCGGCCTCTGAGCTATTCCAGAAGTAGTGAGGAGGCTTTTTTGGAGGCCTAGGCTTTTGCAAA
GATCGATCAAGAGACAGGATGAGGATCGTTTCGCATGATTGAACAAGATGGATTGCACGCAGGTTCTCCG
GCCGCTTGGGTGGAGAGGCTATTCGGCTATGACTGGGCACAACAGACAATCGGCTGCTCTGATGCCGCCG
TGTTCCGGCTGTCAGCGCAGGGGCGCCCGGTTCTTTTTGTCAAGACCGACCTGTCCGGTGCCCTGAATGA
ACTGCAAGACGAGGCAGCGCGGCTATCGTGGCTGGCCACGACGGGCGTTCCTTGCGCAGCTGTGCTCGAC
GTTGTCACTGAAGCGGGAAGGGACTGGCTGCTATTGGGCGAAGTGCCGGGGCAGGATCTCCTGTCATCTC
ACCTTGCTCCTGCCGAGAAAGTATCCATCATGGCTGATGCAATGCGGCGGCTGCATACGCTTGATCCGGC
TACCTGCCCATTCGACCACCAAGCGAAACATCGCATCGAGCGAGCACGTACTCGGATGGAAGCCGGTCTT
GTCGATCAGGATGATCTGGACGAAGAGCATCAGGGGCTCGCGCCAGCCGAACTGTTCGCCAGGCTCAAGG
CGAGCATGCCCGACGGCGAGGATCTCGTCGTGACCCATGGCGATGCCTGCTTGCCGAATATCATGGTGGA
AAATGGCCGCTTTTCTGGATTCATCGACTGTGGCCGGCTGGGTGTGGCGGACCGCTATCAGGACATAGCG
TTGGCTACCCGTGATATTGCTGAAGAGCTTGGCGGCGAATGGGCTGACCGCTTCCTCGTGCTTTACGGTA
TCGCCGCTCCCGATTCGCAGCGCATCGCCTTCTATCGCCTTCTTGACGAGTTCTTCTGAGCGGGACTCTG
GGGTTCGAAATGACCGACCAAGCGACGCCCAACCTGCCATCACGAGATTTCGATTCCACCGCCGCCTTCT
ATGAAAGGTTGGGCTTCGGAATCGTTTTCCGGGACGCCGGCTGGATGATCCTCCAGCGCGGGGATCTCAT
GCTGGAGTTCTTCGCCCACCCTAGGGGGAGGCTAACTGAAACACGGAAGGAGACAATACCGGAAGGAACC
CGCGCTATGACGGCAATAAAAAGACAGAATAAAACGCACGGTGTTGGGTCGTTTGTTCATAAACGCGGGG
TTCGGTCCCAGGGCTGGCACTCTGTCGATACCCCACCGAGACCCCATTGGGGCCAATACGCCCGCGTTTC
TTCCTTTTCCCCACCCCACCCCCCAAGTTCGGGTGAAGGCCCAGGGCTCGCAGCCAACGTCGGGGCGGCA
GGCCCTGCCATAGCCTCAGGTTACTCATATATACTTTAGATTGATTTAAAACTTCATTTTTAATTTAAAA
GGATCTAGGTGAAGATCCTTTTTGATAATCTCATGACCAAAATCCCTTAACGTGAGTTTTCGTTCCACTG
AGCGTCAGACCCCGTAGAAAAGATCAAAGGATCTTC
Features (pLannotate 1.2.2; 17 found; start..end, strand, type, name):
      1..589     +  rep_origin     ori: high-copy-number ColE1/pMB1/pBR322/pUC origin of replication
    764..1067    +  enhancer       CMV enhancer: human cytomegalovirus immediate early enhancer
   1068..1271    +  promoter       CMV promoter: human cytomegalovirus (CMV) immediate early promoter
   1316..2032    +  CDS            EGFP: EGFP is a basic (constitutively fluorescent) green fluorescent protein published in 1996, derived from Aequorea victoria. It is reported to be a rapidly-maturing weak dimer with moderate acid sensitivity.
   2033..2053    +  misc_feature   MCS (fragment): multiple cloning site
   2090..5410    +  CDS            Myo1e: MYO1E_MOUSE - Also known as Myr3. Experimental evidence at protein level: Swiss-Prot protein existence level 1. Myosins are actin-based motor molecules with ATPase activity. Unconventional myosins serve in intracellular movements. Their highly divergent tails bind to membranous compartments, which are then moved relative to actin filaments. Binds to membranes containing anionic phospholipids via its tail domain (By similarity). Required for normal morphology of the glomerular basement membrane, normal development of foot processes by kidney podocytes and normal kidney function. In dendritic ce
   5449..5486    -  misc_feature   MCS (fragment): pBluescript multiple cloning site
   5487..5509    +  misc_feature   MCS (fragment): multiple cloning site
   5521..5605    +  CDS            large T antigen (fragment): large T antigen from SV40 (simian virus 40)
   5628..5749    +  polyA_signal   SV40 poly(A) signal: SV40 polyadenylation signal
   5783..6211    -  rep_origin     f1 ori (sequence partly withheld): f1 bacteriophage origin of replication; arrow indicates direction of (+) strand synthesis
   6238..6342    +  promoter       AmpR promoter: bla
   6344..6701    +  promoter       SV40 promoter: SV40 enhancer and early promoter
   6736..7530    +  CDS            NeoR/KanR: aminoglycoside phosphotransferase from Tn5; aph(3')-II (or nptII); confers resistance to neomycin, kanamycin, and G418 (Geneticin®)
   7551..7703    +  CDS            ble (fragment): BLE_KLEPN - Experimental evidence at protein level: Swiss-Prot protein existence level 1. Binding protein with a strong affinity to the bleomycin family of antibiotics. Binds to CL990; an antimitotic-antibiotic compound. From Klebsiella pneumoniae.
   7762..7809    +  polyA_signal   HSV TK poly(A) signal: herpes simplex virus thymidine kinase polyadenylation signal (Cole and Stacy, 1985)
   7900..7916    -  polyA_signal   bGH poly(A) signal (fragment): bovine growth hormone polyadenylation signal
