[The description below was written by a language model from this plasmid's Addgene catalogue record and pLannotate feature annotations shown in this document.]
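Description:
Myo1E-pEGFP is a mammalian expression plasmid built on the pEGFP-C1 backbone that produces mouse myosin-1e (Myo1e, also known as Myr3) fused at its N terminus to EGFP. The sequenced construct is about 8.1 kb. It is maintained in E. coli through a high-copy ColE1/pUC-type origin and selected with kanamycin. An f1 bacteriophage origin is also present, a standard backbone element that permits single-stranded DNA production. A single NeoR/KanR gene (Tn5 aminoglycoside phosphotransferase) serves both hosts. A bacterial bla-type promoter drives it for kanamycin resistance, while the adjacent SV40 enhancer/early promoter drives it in mammalian cells for G418 selection of stable lines, with the HSV TK polyadenylation signal terminating the transcript. Short fragments annotated as ble, SV40 large T antigen and bGH poly(A) are most likely backbone remnants rather than functional parts.

The expression cassette consists of the human CMV immediate-early enhancer and promoter, the EGFP coding sequence, a short stretch of the multiple cloning site acting as a linker, and the Myo1e coding sequence, followed by the SV40 polyadenylation signal. The insert was cloned by restriction digestion between XhoI and SalI, and a fragment of pBluescript polylinker downstream of the gene suggests carry-over from an earlier cloning vector. Myosin-1e is an unconventional, actin-based motor whose tail binds membranes containing anionic phospholipids. The green fluorescent fusion allows its localisation and dynamics to be followed in transfected cells. The associated publication used it to study how the myosin-1e tail domains regulate phosphatidylinositol signalling and F-actin polymerisation at podosomes.
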