Addgene plasmid #124658: Myo1E-pEGFP
Purpose: Mouse myosin-1e fused with EGFP
Depositing lab: Cheng-han Yu. Depositing organization: University of Hong Kong. Publication: Tail domains of myosin-1e regulate phosphatidylinositol signaling and F-actin polymerization at the ventral layer of podosomes. Zhang Y, Cao F, Zhou Y, Feng Z, Sit B, Krendel M, Yu CH. Mol Biol Cell. 2019 Mar 1;30(5):622-635. doi: 10.1091/mbc.E18-06-0398. Epub 2019 Jan 2. PubMed 30601698.
Backbone
  Vector backbone: pEGFP-C1
  Vector type: Mammalian Expression
  Selectable markers: Neomycin (select with G418)
Growth in bacteria
  Bacterial resistance: Kanamycin, 50 μg/mL
  Growth temperature: 37°C
  Growth strain: DH5alpha
  Copy number: High Copy
Gene/Insert
  Gene/Insert name: Myo1e (alt name: Myosin-1e)
  Species: M. musculus (mouse)
  GenBank ID: BC051391.1
  Entrez Gene: Myo1e (a.k.a. 2310020N23Rik, 9130023P14Rik, AA407778, myosin-1e, myr 3)
  Tag / fusion protein: EGFP (N terminal on backbone)
  Cloning method: Restriction Enzyme; 5′ cloning site XhoI (not destroyed); 3′ cloning site SalI (unknown if destroyed)
  Sequencing primers: 5′ CMV-F; 3′ SV40-R
Terms and licenses: Academic/Nonprofit Terms; Industry Terms: Not Available to Industry
How to cite: Myo1E-pEGFP was a gift from Cheng-han Yu (Addgene plasmid # 124658 ; http://n2t.net/addgene:124658 ; RRID:Addgene_124658)
