>Addgene plasmid #124658 | Myo1E-pEGFP | depositor partial sequence | sequence record 238113 | SV40-R, covering Myo1e
GGTACCTTATAAGGCTGCATAACAGTTAACAACAACAATTGCATTCATTTTATGTTTCAGGTTCAGGGGG
AGGTGTGGGAGGTTTTTTAAAGCAAGTAAAACCTCTACAAATGTGGTATGGCTGATTATGATCAGTTATC
TAGATCCGGTGGATCCCGGGCCCGCGGTGCGGCCGCTCTAGAACTAGTGGATCCCCCGGGCTGCAGCGAC
CAATGTGGAATTCGCCCTTGCGCGCGTCGACTCAGATCTTGGTGACGTAGTTGTTAGGAAACAGGCCCTG
CTTGCCTCGTAGTCTACCCGTCCACCAGCCAGAAGGGTCTTCTTTAATAATATCAATAATATCGTTGGCG
TTGAAGCTGAGTTCGTCCGTGTCCTGAGCATCATAGGCATACAAGGCCTTGCACTGTGGCACCTGAGGCT
TAGGCTTGGGTTGAGGCTTTGGTCTGCCCCCTGCTGGGGGAGGCCGGCTGCTCGTTTGTCTTCGGACTCC
AGCAACACCCTGGTCCGGGACCTTGAGGAAATCCAGGCTCTCTGGCGTCTGAGACAATCGGTCAGAGCCG
GTGGACTGTTGCCTTGGCAAGGGTGGGCGGGCCATAGAGGTGTACAGGCTTTTCTGATTGGACCTCTGGT
TTCCAAAGGCATGGGGAGGAGGCACAAACTGGTTTCGTATGACTCCGTTTTGATGGCATCCTGGGGGAGC
AGGGGCAGCTCTCATCGGGTAATTGTTCTTAGTTCCACCTGGATACCCTCTGCTGGTGACGGTGTTTCTT
CTGGTAGGACGGGAGTTCTTGGGCAGCCCGGGTCCGATGCTGACCTGCAGCACTTTGTTGCTGGGCTTGA
GGATAGCCAGGTCACCAAAGCCTTGGTGGAACTGCACTTGCCGGGAGCCCCCTGCACTCCAGGGACCCCA
GTTCTCCTTTTTCAACTTCAGTTCAAGGGTATTGCTGAATTTCAGAGGTAGTTGCTTCTGGGTTTTTTCC
TCGTATCGCTTTGCTAGAGCTCAGACTCCGTTTAAAGACGACTCCAGCAACTGTCATATCTGCTCGTGGA
GAATGAGATGTCATCTGCATGTTACTGAGGACACGGACAGATCTTTCACCTCGATCCTCGCTCAGGACTC
CTCCAAACACTTGTCTGGCCTTGCTTCACTCTCCTTCCATAGTCAGACTTGGGCTAGCAACAGGTCTTCG
CTTGACACCTTGAC
